>Addgene plasmid #68314 | PX377 Corynebacter diphtheriae Cas9 | depositor full sequence | sequence record 119522 | PX377 Corynebacter diphtheriae Cas9 sequence 10448 bps
TCCTGCATCTTTTAATCAAATCCCAAGATGTGTATAAACGCGCCGGTATGTACAGGAAGAGGTTTATACT
AAACTGTTACATTGCAAACGTGGTTTCGTGTGCCAAGTGTGAAAACCGATGTTTAATCAAGGCTCTGACG
CATTTCTACAACCACGACTCCAAGTGTGTGGGTGAAGTCATGCATCTTTTAATCAAATCCCAAGATGTGT
ATAAACCACCAAACTGCCAAAAAATGAAAACTGTCGACAAGCTCTGTCCGTTTGCTGGCAACTGCAAGGG
TCTCAATCCTATTTGTAATTATTGAATAATAAAACAATTATAAATGTCAAATTTGTTTTTTATTAACGAT
ACAAACCAAACGCAACAAGAACATTTGTAGTATTATCTATAATTGAAAACGCGTAGTTATAATCGCTGAG
GTAATATTTAAAATCATTTTCAAATGATTCACAGTTAATTTGCGACAATATAATTTTATTTTCACATAAA
CTAGACGCCTTGTCGTCTTCTTCTTCGTATTCCTTCTCTTTTTCATTTTTCTCTTCATAAAAATTAACAT
AGTTATTATCGTATCCATATATGTATCTATCGTATAGAGTAAATTTTTTGTTGTCATAAATATATATGTC
TTTTTTAATGGGGTGTATAGTACCGCTGCGCATAGTTTTTCTGTAATTTACAACAGTGCTATTTTCTGGT
AGTTCTTCGGAGTGTGTTGCTTTAATTATTAAATTTATATAATCAATGAATTTGGGATCGTCGGTTTTGT
ACAATATGTTGCCGGCATAGTACGCAGCTTCTTCTAGTTCAATTACACCATTTTTTAGCAGCACCGGATT
AACATAACTTTCCAAAATGTTGTACGAACCGTTAAACAAAAACAGTTCACCTCCCTTTTCTATACTATTG
TCTGCGAGCAGTTGTTTGTTGTTAAAAATAACAGCCATTGTAATGAGACGCACAAACTAATATCACAAAC
TGGAAATGTCTATCAATATATAGTTGCTGATGGCCGGCCCTCGAGTAGTTATTAATAGTAATCAATTACG
GGGTCATTAGTTCATAGCCCATATATGGAGTTCCGCGTTACATAACTTACGGTAAATGGCCCGCCTGGCT
GACCGCCCAACGACCCCCGCCCATTGACGTCAATAATGACGTATGTTCCCATAGTAACGCCAATAGGGAC
TTTCCATTGACGTCAATGGGTGGAGTATTTACGGTAAACTGCCCACTTGGCAGTACATCAAGTGTATCAT
ATGCCAAGTACGCCCCCTATTGACGTCAATGACGGTAAATGGCCCGCCTGGCATTATGCCCAGTACATGA
CCTTATGGGACTTTCCTACTTGGCAGTACATCTACGTATTAGTCATCGCTATTACCATGGTGATGCGGTT
TTGGCAGTACATCAATGGGCGTGGATAGCGGTTTGACTCACGGGGATTTCCAAGTCTCCACCCCATTGAC
GTCAATGGGAGTTTGTTTTGGCACCAAAATCAACGGGACTTTCCAAAATGTCGTAACAACTCCGCCCCAT
TGACGCAAATGGGCGGTAGGCGTGTACGGTGGGAGGTCTATATAAGCAGAGCTGGTTTAGTGAACCGTGG
ATCTTAATACGACTCACTATAGGGGAATTGTGAGCGGATAACAATTCCGGGACCTTTAATTCAACCCAAC
ACAATATATTATAGTTAAATAAGAATTATTATCAAATCATTTGTATATTAATTAAAATACTATACTGTAA
ATTACATTTTATTTACAATCAACAAGTTTGTACAAAAAAGCAGGCTAAGGAGATATACCACCGGTGCCAC
CATGTACCCATACGATGTTCCAGATTACGCTTCGCCGAAGAAAAAGCGCAAGGTCGAAGCGTCCATGAAG
TACCATGTCGGAATCGATGTCGGAACCTTTTCTGTGGGGCTGGCTGCTATTGAAGTGGATGACGCTGGAA
TGCCTATTAAGACCCTGAGTCTGGTGTCACACATTCATGACTCAGGACTGGATCCTGACGAGATCAAGAG
CGCTGTGACCAGGCTGGCAAGCTCCGGAATCGCCCGGAGAACAAGGCGCCTGTACCGACGGAAGAGAAGG
CGCCTGCAGCAGCTGGATAAGTTCATCCAGAGGCAGGGCTGGCCAGTGATCGAGCTGGAAGATTACAGCG
ACCCCCTGTATCCTTGGAAGGTGCGCGCCGAACTGGCCGCTTCTTATATTGCTGACGAGAAGGAACGGGG
GGAGAAACTGAGTGTGGCTCTGAGACACATCGCAAGGCATCGCGGATGGAGGAACCCTTACGCCAAGGTG
TCTAGTCTGTATCTGCCAGATGGCCCCTCAGACGCCTTCAAGGCTATTAGGGAGGAAATCAAACGCGCTA
GCGGCCAGCCTGTGCCAGAGACTGCAACCGTCGGGCAGATGGTGACCCTGTGCGAACTGGGCACACTGAA
GCTGCGAGGAGAGGGAGGAGTGCTGAGTGCACGGCTGCAGCAGTCAGATTACGCCCGCGAGATCCAGGAA
ATTTGTCGAATGCAGGAGATCGGCCAGGAACTGTATCGCAAGATCATTGACGTGGTGTTCGCAGCCGAGT
CCCCAAAGGGCTCTGCCTCAAGCCGGGTGGGGAAAGATCCTCTGCAGCCAGGAAAGAACAGAGCACTGAA
AGCCAGCGACGCTTTTCAGCGATACCGGATTGCTGCACTGATCGGCAATCTGAGAGTCAGGGTGGATGGG
GAGAAGAGGATTCTGAGCGTGGAGGAGAAGAACCTGGTGTTCGACCACCTGGTGAATCTGACTCCAAAGA
AAGAGCCCGAATGGGTGACCATCGCCGAAATTCTGGGCATCGATCGCGGGCAGCTGATCGGAACAGCTAC
TATGACCGACGATGGAGAGCGAGCAGGAGCCCGACCCCCTACACACGATACTAACAGAAGTATTGTGAAC
AGCCGGATCGCACCACTGGTCGACTGGTGGAAAACAGCTAGCGCACTGGAGCAGCACGCCATGGTGAAGG
CACTGTCCAACGCCGAAGTCGACGATTTTGATTCTCCCGAGGGAGCAAAAGTGCAGGCATTCTTTGCCGA
TCTGGACGATGACGTCCACGCCAAGCTGGACAGCCTGCATCTGCCTGTGGGACGAGCAGCTTACTCCGAG
GACACTCTGGTCAGACTGACCCGACGGATGCTGAGTGATGGGGTGGACCTGTATACCGCCCGGCTGCAGG
AGTTCGGAATTGAACCTAGCTGGACCCCACCCACACCAAGAATCGGAGAGCCTGTCGGCAATCCAGCCGT
CGACCGGGTGCTGAAAACAGTGAGCAGATGGCTGGAATCCGCAACAAAGACTTGGGGCGCCCCAGAGAGG
GTCATCATTGAGCACGTGCGCGAAGGCTTCGTCACTGAGAAACGCGCTCGAGAAATGGATGGGGACATGA
GAAGGCGCGCAGCCCGGAACGCCAAGCTGTTTCAGGAGATGCAGGAAAAGCTGAATGTGCAGGGCAAACC
CAGTCGAGCCGATCTGTGGAGATACCAGTCAGTGCAGAGACAGAACTGCCAGTGTGCCTATTGCGGGTCC
CCAATTACCTTTTCTAATAGTGAAATGGACCACATCGTGCCCAGAGCAGGGCAGGGATCCACCAACACAA
GGGAGAATCTGGTCGCCGTGTGCCATCGCTGTAACCAGTCTAAGGGCAATACACCCTTCGCTATTTGGGC
AAAAAACACTTCTATCGAAGGGGTCAGTGTGAAGGAGGCCGTGGAACGGACCAGACATTGGGTCACTGAT
ACCGGCATGAGAAGCACTGACTTCAAGAAGTTCACCAAGGCTGTGGTCGAGCGGTTTCAGAGAGCAACAA
TGGATGAGGAAATCGACGCCAGAAGCATGGAATCCGTCGCCTGGATGGCTAATGAGCTGAGGAGCCGCGT
GGCTCAGCACTTCGCATCCCATGGAACCACAGTCAGGGTGTACCGAGGCAGCCTGACAGCAGAGGCTCGA
CGGGCATCTGGGATCAGTGGAAAGCTGAAATTCTTTGATGGCGTGGGGAAGTCCAGGCTGGATAGAAGGC
ACCATGCTATTGACGCTGCAGTGATCGCATTCACCTCTGACTATGTGGCCGAAACACTGGCTGTCCGCTC
AAACCTGAAACAGAGCCAGGCCCACCGACAGGAGGCTCCTCAGTGGAGAGAGTTCACCGGCAAGGATGCA
GAGCATCGAGCAGCTTGGAGAGTGTGGTGCCAGAAGATGGAAAAACTGAGCGCCCTGCTGACCGAGGACC
TGCGAGATGACCGGGTGGTCGTGATGTCTAACGTGCGACTGCGGCTGGGAAATGGCAGTGCCCACAAGGA
AACCATTGGCAAACTGTCAAAGGTGAAACTGTCCTCTCAGCTGTCAGTCAGCGATATCGACAAAGCAAGT
TCAGAGGCCCTGTGGTGTGCTCTGACCAGAGAGCCCGGATTCGATCCTAAGGAAGGCCTGCCCGCTAACC
CTGAGAGACACATCAGGGTGAATGGGACACATGTCTACGCCGGGGACAATATTGGACTGTTTCCAGTGTC
AGCAGGAAGCATCGCACTGAGGGGAGGATACGCAGAGCTGGGCAGCTCCTTCCACCATGCTCGCGTGTAT
AAAATTACTTCCGGCAAGAAACCCGCATTTGCCATGCTGAGGGTGTACACCATCGATCTGCTGCCTTATC
GCAACCAGGACCTGTTTAGCGTGGAACTGAAGCCACAGACAATGTCCATGAGGCAGGCTGAGAAGAAACT
GCGCGACGCTCTGGCAACTGGGAATGCAGAATATCTGGGATGGCTGGTCGTGGATGACGAGCTGGTCGTG
GATACATCTAAGATTGCCACTGACCAGGTCAAAGCAGTGGAGGCCGAACTGGGGACTATCCGCCGATGGC
GGGTGGATGGATTCTTTTCCCCCTCTAAACTGAGACTGAGGCCTCTGCAGATGTCCAAGGAGGGGATCAA
GAAAGAGTCCGCTCCCGAACTGTCTAAAATCATTGACAGACCAGGATGGCTGCCCGCCGTGAACAAGCTG
TTCTCTGATGGAAATGTCACCGTCGTGCGGAGAGACTCTCTGGGACGCGTGCGACTGGAGAGTACAGCCC
ACCTGCCTGTCACTTGGAAGGTGCAGTAAGAATTCGGTACCGAGCTCAAGCTTGCGGCCGCCTATAGTGT
CACCTAAATCGTAACCCAGCTTTCTTGTACAAAGTGGTCGGGTGGCATCCCTGTGACCCCTCCCCAGTGC
CTCTCCTGGCCCTGGAAGTTGCCACTCCAGTGCCCACCAGCCTTGTCCTAATAAAATTAAGTTGCATCAT
TTTGTCTGACTAGGTGTCCTTCTATAATATTATGGGGTGGAGGGGGGTGGTATGGAGCAAGGGGCAAGTT
GGGATGACAACCTGTAGGGCCTGCGGGGTCTATTGGGAACCAAGCTGGAGTGCAGTGGCACAATCTTGGC
TCACTGCAATCTCCGCCTCCTGGGTTCAAGCGATTCTCCTGCCTCAGCCTCCCGAGTTGTTGGGATTCCA
GGCATGCATGACCAGGCTCAGCTAATTTTTGTTTTTTTGGTAGAGACGGGGTTTCACCATATTGGCCAGG
CTGGTCTCCAACTCCTAATCTCAGGTGATCTACCCACCTTGGCCTCCCAAATTGCTGGGATTACAGGCGT
GAACCACTGCTCCCTTCCCTGTCCTTCTAGCATAACCCCTTGGGGCCTCTAAACGGGTCTTGAGGGGTTT
TTTGTCTAGAAGACAATAGCAGGCATGCTGGGGATGCGGTGGGCTCTATGGCTTCTGAGGCGGAAAGAAC
CAGCTGGGGCTCTAGGGGGTATCCCC
[124 nt withheld, positions 5837-5960]
C
[91 nt withheld, positions 5962-6052]
A
[49 nt withheld, positions 6054-6102]
CCTTTGACGTTGGAGTCCACGTTCTTT
[37 nt withheld, positions 6130-6166]
ACCCTATCTCGGTCTATTCTTTTGATTTATAAGGGATTTTGCCGATTTCGGCCTATTGGTTAAAAAATGA
GCTGATTTAACAAAAATTTAACGCGAATTAATTCTGTGGAATGTGTGTCAGTTAGGGTGTGGAAAGTCCC
CAGGCTCCCCAGCAGGCAGAAGTATGCAAAGCATGCATCTCAATTAGTCAGCAACCAGGTGTGGAAAGTC
CCCAGGCTCCCCAGCAGGCAGAAGTATGCAAAGCATGCATCTCAATTAGTCAGCAACCATAGTCCCGCCC
CTAACTCCGCCCATCCCGCCCCTAACTCCGCCCAGTTCCGCCCATTCTCCGCCCCATGGCTGACTAATTT
TTTTTATTTATGCAGAGGCCGAGGCCGCCTCTGCCTCTGAGCTATTCCAGAAGTAGTGAGGAGGCTTTTT
TGGAGGCCTAGGCTTTTGCAAAAAGCTCCCGGGAGCTTGTATATCCATTTTCGGATCTGATCAAGAGACA
GGATGAGGATCGTTTCGCATGATTGAACAAGATGGATTGCACGCAGGTTCTCCGGCCGCTTGGGTGGAGA
GGCTATTCGGCTATGACTGGGCACAACAGACAATCGGCTGCTCTGATGCCGCCGTGTTCCGGCTGTCAGC
GCAGGGGCGCCCGGTTCTTTTTGTCAAGACCGACCTGTCCGGTGCCCTGAATGAACTGCAGGACGAGGCA
GCGCGGCTATCGTGGCTGGCCACGACGGGCGTTCCTTGCGCAGCTGTGCTCGACGTTGTCACTGAAGCGG
GAAGGGACTGGCTGCTATTGGGCGAAGTGCCGGGGCAGGATCTCCTGTCATCTCACCTTGCTCCTGCCGA
GAAAGTATCCATCATGGCTGATGCAATGCGGCGGCTGCATACGCTTGATCCGGCTACCTGCCCATTCGAC
CACCAAGCGAAACATCGCATCGAGCGAGCACGTACTCGGATGGAAGCCGGTCTTGTCGATCAGGATGATC
TGGACGAAGAGCATCAGGGGCTCGCGCCAGCCGAACTGTTCGCCAGGCTCAAGGCGCGCATGCCCGACGG
CGAGGATCTCGTCGTGACCCATGGCGATGCCTGCTTGCCGAATATCATGGTGGAAAATGGCCGCTTTTCT
GGATTCATCGACTGTGGCCGGCTGGGTGTGGCGGACCGCTATCAGGACATAGCGTTGGCTACCCGTGATA
TTGCTGAAGAGCTTGGCGGCGAATGGGCTGACCGCTTCCTCGTGCTTTACGGTATCGCCGCTCCCGATTC
GCAGCGCATCGCCTTCTATCGCCTTCTTGACGAGTTCTTCTGAGCGGGACTCTGGGGTTCGAAATGACCG
ACCAAGCGACGCCCAACCTGCCATCACGAGATTTCGATTCCACCGCCGCCTTCTATGAAAGGTTGGGCTT
CGGAATCGTTTTCCGGGACGCCGGCTGGATGATCCTCCAGCGCGGGGATCTCATGCTGGAGTTCTTCGCC
CACCCCAACTTGTTTATTGCAGCTTATAATGGTTACAAATAAAGCAATAGCATCACAAATTTCACAAATA
AAGCATTTTTTTCACTGCATTCTAGTTGTGGTTTGTCCAAACTCATCAATGTATCTTATCATGTCTGTTC
ATGAAGCCCCTTGAGCATCTGACTTCTGGCTAATAAAGGAAATTTATTTTCATTGCAATAGTGTGTTGGA
ATTTTTTGTGTCTCTCACTCGGAAGGACATATGGGAGGGCAAATCATTTAAAACATCAGAATGAGTATTT
GGTTTAGAGTTTGGCAACATATGCCCATATGTAACTAGCATAACCCCTTGGGGCCTCTAAACGGGTCTTG
AGGGGTTTTTTGCTGAAAGCATGCGGAGGAAATTCTCCTTGAAGTTTCCCTGGTGTTCAAAGTAAAGGAG
TTTGCACCAGACGCACCTCTGTTCACTGGTCCGGCGTATTAAAACACGATACATTGTTATTAGTACATTT
ATTAAGCGCTAGATTCTGTGCGTTGTTGATTTACAGACAATTGTTGTACGTATTTTAATAATTCATTAAA
TTTATAATCTTTAGGGTGGTATGTTAGAGCGAAAATCAAATGATTTTCAGCGTCTTTATATCTGAATTTA
AATATTAAATCCTCAATAGATTTGTAAAATAGGTTTCGATTAGTTTCAAACAAGGGTTGTTTTTCCGAAC
CGATGGCTGGACTATCTAATGGATTTTCGCTCAACGCCACAAAACTTGCCAAATCTTGTAGCAGCAATCT
AGCTTTGTCGATATTCGTTTGTGTTTTGTTTTGTAATAAAGGTTCGACGTCGTTCAAAATATTATGCGCT
TTTGTATTTCTTTCATCACTGTCGTTAGTGTACAATTGACTCGACGTAAACACGTTAAATAGAGCTTGGA
CATATTTAACATCGGGCGTGTTAGCTTTATTAGGCCGATTATCGTCGTCGTCCCAACCCTCGTCGTTAGA
AGTTGCTTCCGAAGACGATTTTGCCATAGCCACACGACGCCTATTAATTGTGTCGGCTAACACGTCCGCG
ATCAAATTTGTAGTTGAGCTTTTTGGAATTGCGATCGCATAACTTCGTATAGCATACATTATACGAAGTT
ATAAGCTCGGAACGCTGCGCTCGGTCGTTCGGCTGCGGCGAGCGGTATCAGCTCACTCAAAGGCGGTAAT
ACGGTTATCCACAGAATCAGGGGATAACGCAGGAAAGAACATGTGAGCAAAAGGCCAGCAAAAGGCCAGG
AACCGTAAAAAGGCCGCGTTGCTGGCGTTTTTCCATAGGCTCCGCCCCCTGACGAGCATCACAAAAATCG
ACGCTCAAGTCAGAGGTGGCGAAACCCGACAGGACTATAAAGATACCAGGCGTTTCCCCCTGGAAGCTCC
CTCGTGCGCTCTCCTGTTCCGACCCTGCCGCTTACCGGATACCTGTCCGCCTTTCTCCCTTCGGGAAGCG
TGGCGCTTTCTCAATGCTCACGCTGTAGGTATCTCAGTTCGGTGTAGGTCGTTCGCTCCAAGCTGGGCTG
TGTGCACGAACCCCCCGTTCAGCCCGACCGCTGCGCCTTATCCGGTAACTATCGTCTTGAGTCCAACCCG
GTAAGACACGACTTATCGCCACTGGCAGCAGCCACTGGTAACAGGATTAGCAGAGCGAGGTATGTAGGCG
GTGCTACAGAGTTCTTGAAGTGGTGGCCTAACTACGGCTACACTAGAAGAACAGTATTTGGTATCTGCGC
TCTGCTGAAGCCAGTTACCTTCGGAAAAAGAGTTGGTAGCTCTTGATCCGGCAAACAAACCACCGCTGGT
AGCGGTGGTTTTTTTGTTTGCAAGCAGCAGATTACGCGCAGAAAAAAAGGATCTCAAGAAGATCCTTTGT
TACCAATGCTTAATCAGTGAGGCACCTATCTCAGCGATCTGTCTATTTCGTTCATCCATAGTTGCCTGAC
TCCCCGTCGTGTAGATAACTACGATACGGGAGGGCTTACCATCTGGCCCCAGTGCTGCAATGATACCGCG
AGACCCACGCTCACCGGCTCCAGATTTATCAGCAATAAACCAGCCAGCCGGAAGGGCCGAGCGCAGAAGT
GGTCCTGCAACTTTATCCGCCTCCATCCAGTCTATTAATTGTTGCCGGGAAGCTAGAGTAAGTAGTTCGC
CAGTTAATAGTTTGCGCAACGTTGTTGCCATTGCTACAGGCATCGTGGTGTCACGCTCGTCGTTTGGTAT
GGCTTCATTCAGCTCCGGTTCCCAACGATCAAGGCGAGTTACATGATCCCCCATGTTGTGCAAAAAAGCG
GTTAGCTCCTTCGGTCCTCCGATCGTTGTCAGAAGTAAGTTGGCCGCAGTGTTATCACTCATGGTTATGG
CAGCACTGCATAATTCTCTTACTGTCATGCCATCCGTAAGATGCTTTTCTGTGACTGGTGAGTACTCAAC
CAAGTCATTCTGAGAATAGTGTATGCGGCGACCGAGTTGCTCTTGCCCGGCGTCAATACGGGATAATACC
GCGCCACATAGCAGAACTTTAAAAGTGCTCATCATTGGAAAACGTTCTTCGGGGCGAAAACTCTCAAGGA
TCTTACCGCTGTTGAGATCCAGTTCGATGTAACCCACTCGTGCACCCAACTGATCTTCAGCATCTTTTAC
TTTCACCAGCGTTTCTGGGTGAGCAAAAACAGGAAGGCAAAATGCCGCAAAAAAGGGAATAAGGGCGACA
CGGAAATGTTGAATACTCATACTCTTCCTTTTTCAATATTATTGAAGCATTTATCAGGGTTATTGTCTCA
TGTCCGCGCGTT
Features (pLannotate 1.2.2; 28 found; start..end, strand, type, name):
      4..39      +  CDS            lef2 (fragment): baculovirus late expression factor 2
    181..1008    +  misc_recomb    baculovirus recombination region (lef2/ORF603): contains ORF603 and part of lef2
   1086..1389    +  enhancer       CMV enhancer: human cytomegalovirus immediate early enhancer
   1390..1593    +  promoter       CMV promoter: human cytomegalovirus (CMV) immediate early promoter
   1615..1633    +  promoter       T7 promoter: promoter for bacteriophage T7 RNA polymerase
   1634..1658    +  protein_bind   lac operator: The lac repressor binds to the lac operator to inhibit transcription in E. coli. This inhibition can be relieved by adding lactose or isopropyl-β-D-thiogalactopyranoside (IPTG). lac repressor encoded by lacI
   1661..1770    +  promoter       p10 promoter: baculovirus promoter for expression in insect cells
   1772..1796    +  protein_bind   attB1: mutant version of attB; recombination site for the Gateway® BP reaction BP Clonase™
   1825..1852    +  CDS            3xHA (fragment): three tandem HA epitope tags
   1885..5136    +  CDS            cas9: CAS9_CORDI - Experimental evidence at protein level: Swiss-Prot protein existence level 1. CRISPR (clustered regularly interspaced short palindromic repeat) is an adaptive immune system that provides protection against mobile genetic elements (viruses, transposable elements and conjugative plasmids). CRISPR clusters contain spacers, sequences complementary to antecedent mobile elements, and target invading nucleic acids. CRISPR clusters are transcribed and processed into CRISPR RNA (crRNA). In type II CRISPR systems correct processing of pre-crRNA requires a trans- encoded small RNA (tracrRNA)
   5172..5189    -  promoter       SP6 promoter (fragment): promoter for bacteriophage SP6 RNA polymerase
   5194..5218    -  protein_bind   attB2: mutant version of attB; recombination site for the Gateway® BP reaction BP Clonase™
   5220..5696    +  polyA_signal   hGH poly(A) signal: human growth hormone polyadenylation signal
   5697..5744    +  terminator     T7 terminator: transcription terminator for bacteriophage T7 RNA polymerase
   5749..5791    +  polyA_signal   bGH poly(A) signal (fragment): bovine growth hormone polyadenylation signal
   5795..5816    +  promoter       SV40 promoter (fragment): SV40 enhancer and early promoter
   5837..6265    +  rep_origin     f1 ori (sequence partly withheld): f1 bacteriophage origin of replication; arrow indicates direction of (+) strand synthesis
   6279..6608    +  promoter       SV40 promoter: SV40 enhancer and early promoter
   6675..7466    +  CDS            neo: KKA2_KLEPN - Also known as kan, nptII. Experimental evidence at protein level: Swiss-Prot protein existence level 1. Resistance to kanamycin, neomycin, paromomycin, ribostamycin, butirosin and gentamicin B. From Klebsiella pneumoniae.
   7490..7648    +  CDS            ble (fragment): BLE_KLEPN - Experimental evidence at protein level: Swiss-Prot protein existence level 1. Binding protein with a strong affinity to the bleomycin family of antibiotics. Binds to CL990; an antimitotic-antibiotic compound. From Klebsiella pneumoniae.
   7643..7764    +  polyA_signal   SV40 poly(A) signal: SV40 polyadenylation signal
   7808..7863    +  polyA_signal   β-globin poly(A) signal: rabbit β-globin polyadenylation signal (Gil and Proudfoot, 1987)
   7951..7998    +  terminator     T7 terminator: transcription terminator for bacteriophage T7 RNA polymerase
   8011..8716    +  misc_recomb    baculovirus recombination region (ORF1629): contains part of ORF1629
   8725..8758    +  protein_bind   loxP: Cre-mediated recombination occurs in the 8-bp core sequence (GCATACAT). Cre recombinase
   8926..9513    -  rep_origin     ori: high-copy-number ColE1/pMB1/pBR322/pUC origin of replication
   9526..10386   -  CDS            AmpR: β-lactamase; bla; confers resistance to ampicillin, carbenicillin, and related antibiotics
  10387..10438   -  promoter       AmpR promoter (fragment): bla
