[The description below was written by a language model from this plasmid's Addgene catalogue record and pLannotate feature annotations shown in this document.]
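Description:
PX377 Corynebacter diphtheriae Cas9 is a mammalian expression and CRISPR plasmid of about 10.4 kb, built on the pDREAM backbone, that carries a synthetic coding sequence for the type II Cas9 nuclease of Corynebacterium diphtheriae (CdCas9). It is propagated in E. coli through a high-copy ColE1/pUC-type origin and selected with ampicillin via the β-lactamase gene. An f1 origin is also present. A separate SV40 promoter-driven neomycin/kanamycin phosphotransferase cassette with an SV40 polyadenylation signal should allow G418 selection of transfected mammalian cells, although the record does not describe that use.

The Cas9 open reading frame was cloned between AgeI and EcoRI sites and is recorded as carrying an N-terminal HA epitope plus nuclear localization signals at both ends. These allow immunodetection and direct the bacterial enzyme to the nucleus. The feature table annotates only a fragment of an HA tag upstream of the gene and does not annotate the NLS elements. The catalogued promoter is CMV, and the annotation shows the CMV enhancer and promoter followed by a T7 promoter with lac operator and a baculovirus p10 promoter. This stacked arrangement reflects a multi-host backbone that can in principle drive expression in mammalian, bacterial and insect cells. Transcripts end at an hGH polyadenylation signal and a T7 terminator. The insert is flanked by attB1 and attB2 Gateway sites, and the cassette is bracketed by the baculovirus lef2/ORF603 and ORF1629 recombination regions, which are used to transfer a cassette into a baculoviral genome. A loxP site lies nearby.

No guide RNA expression cassette is annotated, so any guide would have to be supplied separately. The stated purpose is simply expression of this Cas9 orthologue, which fits with testing it in mammalian cells.
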