Addgene plasmid #68314: PX377 Corynebacter diphtheriae Cas9
Purpose: Corynebacter diphtheriae Cas9
Depositing lab: Feng Zhang. Depositing organization: Broad Institute.
Backbone
  Vector backbone: pDREAM
  Vector type: Mammalian Expression, CRISPR
Growth in bacteria
  Bacterial resistance: Ampicillin, 100 μg/mL
  Growth temperature: 37°C
  Growth strain: Stbl3
  Copy number: Unknown
Gene/Insert
  Gene/Insert name: CdCas9 (alt name: Corynebacter diphtheriae Cas9)
  Species: Synthetic; Corynebacter diphtheriae
  Promoter: CMV
  Tag / fusion protein: NLS (N terminal on insert); NLS (C terminal on insert); HA (N terminal on insert)
  Cloning method: Restriction Enzyme; 5′ cloning site AgeI (not destroyed); 3′ cloning site EcoRI (not destroyed)
  Sequencing primers: 5′ CMV-F; 3′ cctagtcagacaaaatgatgcaa
Terms and licenses: Academic/Nonprofit Terms; Industry Terms: Not Available to Industry
How to cite: PX377 Corynebacter diphtheriae Cas9 was a gift from Feng Zhang (Addgene plasmid # 68314 ; http://n2t.net/addgene:68314 ; RRID:Addgene_68314)
