>Addgene plasmid #68314 | PX377 Corynebacter diphtheriae Cas9 | addgene partial sequence | sequence record 122643 | C-CMV-24 5'-TATTAGGACAAGGCTGGTGGGCAC-3'
CCAGGAGAGGCACTGGGGAGGGGTCACAGGGATGCCACCCGACCACTTTGTACAAGAAAGCTGGGTTACG
ATTTAGGTGACACTATAGGCGGCCGCAAGCTTGAGCTCGGTACCGAATTCTTACTGCACCTTCCAAGTGA
CAGGCAGGTGGGCTGTACTCTCCAGTCGCACGCGTCCCAGAGAGTCTCTCCGCACGACGGTGACATTTCC
ATCAGAGAACAGCTTGTTCACGGCGGGCAGCCATCCTGGTCTGTCAATGATTTTAGACAGTTCGGGAGCG
GACTCTTTCTTGATCCCCTCCTTGGACATCTGCAGAGGCCTCAGTCTCAGTTTAGAGGGGGAAAAGAATC
CATCCACCCGCCATCGGCGGATAGTCCCCAGTTCGGCCTCCACTGCTTTGACCTGGTCAGTGGCAATCTT
AGATGTATCCACGACCAGCTCGTCATCCACGACCAGCCATCCCAGATATTCTGCATTCCCAGTTGCCAGA
GCGTCGCGCAGTTTCTTCTCAGCCTGCCTCATGGACATTGTCTGTGGCTTCAGTTCCACGCTAAACAGGT
CCTGGTTGCGATAAGGCAGCAGATCGATGGTGTACACCCTCAGCATGGCAAATGCGGGTTTCTTGCCGGA
AGTAATTTTATACACGCGAGCATGGTGGAAGGAGCTGCCCAGCTCTGCGTATCCTCCCCTCAGTGCGATG
CTTCCTGCTGACACTGGAAACAGTCCAATATTGTCCCCGGCGTAGACATGTGTCCCATTCACCCTGATGT
GTCTCTCAGGGTTAGCGGGCAGGCCTTCCTTAGGATCGAATCCGGGCTCTCTGGTCAGAGCACACCACAG
GGCCTCTGAACTTGCTTTGTCGATATCGCTGACTGACAGCTGAGAGGACAGTTTCACCTTTGACAGTTTG
CCAATGGTTTCCTTGTGGGCACTGCCAT
