>Addgene plasmid #68314 | PX377 Corynebacter diphtheriae Cas9 | addgene partial sequence | sequence record 125063 | CMV-F 5'-CGCAAATGGGCGGTAGGCGTG-3'
CTATATAAGCAGAGCTGGTTTAGTGAACCGTGGATCTTAATACGACTCACTATAGGGGAATTGTGAGCGG
ATAACAATTCCGGGACCTTTAATTCAACCCAACACAATATATTATAGTTAAATAAGAATTATTATCAAAT
CATTTGTATATTAATTAAAATACTATACTGTAAATTACATTTTATTTACAATCAACAAGTTTGTACAAAA
AAGCAGGCTAAGGAGATATACCACCGGTGCCACCATGTACCCATACGATGTTCCAGATTACGCTTCGCCG
AAGAAAAAGCGCAAGGTCGAAGCGTCCATGAAGTACCATGTCGGAATCGATGTCGGAACCTTTTCTGTGG
GGCTGGCTGCTATTGAAGTGGATGACGCTGGAATGCCTATTAAGACCCTGAGTCTGGTGTCACACATTCA
TGACTCAGGACTGGATCCTGACGAGATCAAGAGCGCTGTGACCAGGCTGGCAAGCTCCGGAATCGCCCGG
AGAACAAGGCGCCTGTACCGACGGAAGAGAAGGCGCCTGCAGCAGCTGGATAAGTTCATCCAGAGGCAGG
GCTGGCCAGTGATCGAGCTGGAAGATTACAGCGACCCCCTGTATCCTTGGAAGGTGCGCGCCGAACTGGC
CGCTTCTTATATTGCTGACGAGAAGGAACGGGGGGAGAAACTGAGTGTGGCTCTGAGACACATCGCAAGG
CATCGCGGATGGAGGAACCCTTACGCCAAGGTGTCTAGTCTGTATCTGCCAGATGGCCCCTCAGACGCCT
TCAAGGCTATTAGGGAGGAAATCAAACGCGCTAGCGGCCAGCCTGTGCCAGAGACTGCAACCGTCGGGCA
GATGGTGACCCTGTGCGAACTGGGCACACTGAAGCTGCGAGGAGAGGGAGGAGTGCTGAGTGCACGGCTG
CAGCAGTCAGATTACGCCCGCGAGATCCAGGAAATTTGTCGAATGCAGGAGATCGGCCAGGAACTGTATC
GCAAGATCATTGACGTGGTGTTCGCAGCCGAGTCCCCAAAGGGCTCTGCCTCAAGCCGGGTGGGGAAAGA
TCCTCTGCAGCCAGGAAAGAACAGAGCACTGAAAGCCAGCGACGCTTTTCAGC
